Addgene plasmid #179332: pST_116_LVL2 cam
Purpose: NT-CRISPR plasmid for a single gRNA.
Depositing lab: Anke Becker. Depositing organization: Philipps-Universitaet Marburg. Publication: NT-CRISPR, combining natural transformation and CRISPR-Cas9 counterselection for markerless and scarless genome editing in Vibrio natriegens. Stukenberg D, Hoff J, Faber A, Becker A. Commun Biol. 2022 Mar 25;5(1):265. doi: 10.1038/s42003-022-03150-0. PubMed 35338236.
Backbone
  Vector backbone: Custom built using Marburg Collection
  Vector type: CRISPR
Growth in bacteria
  Bacterial resistance: Chloramphenicol, 25 μg/mL
  Growth temperature: 37°C
  Growth strain: DH5alpha
  Copy number: High Copy
Gene/Insert
  Gene/Insert name: Ptac tfoX, Ptet cas9, PJ23106 acrIIA4, Ptet gRNA with sfGFP dropout
  Species: E. coli, V. cholerae, S. pyogenes, Bacteriophage, A. victoria
  Cloning method: Restriction Enzyme; 5′ cloning site unknown (unknown if destroyed)
Terms and licenses: Academic/Nonprofit Terms; Industry Terms: Not Available to Industry
Depositor comments: Please visit https://www.biorxiv.org/content/10.1101/2021.08.02.454823v1 for bioRxiv preprint.
How to cite: pST_116_LVL2 cam was a gift from Anke Becker (Addgene plasmid # 179332 ; http://n2t.net/addgene:179332 ; RRID:Addgene_179332)
