[The description below was written by a language model from this plasmid's Addgene catalogue record and pLannotate feature annotations shown in this document.]
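Description:
pST_116_LVL2 cam is an 11.2 kb bacterial CRISPR plasmid, custom assembled from Marburg Collection modular cloning parts. It carries all the functions needed for NT-CRISPR, a method that combines natural transformation with Cas9 counterselection to make markerless, scarless genome edits in Vibrio natriegens. It replicates from a high-copy ColE1/pUC-type origin and is selected with chloramphenicol through a cat gene driven by its own promoter. The record lists E. coli DH5alpha as the propagation strain.

The payload consists of several independently regulated units. A tac promoter with a symmetric lac operator, controlled by plasmid-encoded lacI, drives tfoX, the competence regulator. The catalogue species list points to V. cholerae as its source, although the automated annotation matched an Aliivibrio fischeri homologue. IPTG induction of tfoX therefore makes the cells naturally transformable. Streptococcus pyogenes cas9 lies on the opposite strand and spans the plasmid's numbering origin. It is expressed from a TetR-repressed PLtetO-1-type promoter and carries a C-terminal ssrA degradation tag that should limit residual Cas9 levels. A plasmid-borne tetR gene supplies the repressor. The catalogue also lists the anti-CRISPR gene acrIIA4 under the constitutive PJ23106 promoter, presumably to suppress leaky Cas9 activity. The feature table does not annotate this gene, though a J23-family promoter fragment is detected.

The gRNA unit is also tet-regulated. It contains a superfolder GFP dropout cassette with rrnB T1 and T7Te terminators, placed upstream of the gRNA scaffold. Replacing this cassette with a spacer gives non-fluorescent colonies, so correct clones can be picked visually. This version accepts a single gRNA.
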