Features (pLannotate 1.2.2; 27 found; start..end, strand, type, name):
     26..79      -  promoter       PLtetO-1 promoter (fragment): modified phage lambda PL promoter with tet operator sites (Lutz and Bujard, 1997)
     80..98      -  promoter       PLtetO-1 promoter (fragment): modified phage lambda PL promoter with tet operator sites (Lutz and Bujard, 1997)
    106..175     +  promoter       lacI promoter (fragment): lacI
    176..796     +  CDS            tetR: TETR2_ECOLX - Experimental evidence at protein level: Swiss-Prot protein existence level 1. TetR is the repressor of the tetracycline resistance element; its N-terminal region forms a helix-turn-helix structure and binds DNA. Binding of tetracycline to TetR reduces the repressor affinity for the tetracycline resistance gene (tetA) promoter operator sites. From Escherichia coli.
    899..917     -  promoter       tet promoter (fragment): E. coli promoter for tetracycline efflux protein gene
    927..1047    +  CDS            TcR (fragment): tetracycline efflux protein; tet; confers resistance to tetracycline
   1082..1110    +  promoter       J23119 promoter (fragment): bacterial promoter (Registry of Standard Biological Parts BBa J23119)
   1490..1508    +  protein_bind   tet operator: bacterial operator O1 for the tetR and tetA genes tetracycline repressor TetR
   1693..2406    +  CDS            Superfolder GFP: Superfolder GFP is a basic (constitutively fluorescent) green fluorescent protein published in 2005, derived from Aequorea victoria. It is reported to be a very rapidly-maturing weak dimer.
   2418..2489    +  terminator     rrnB T1 terminator: transcription terminator T1 from the E. coli rrnB gene
   2505..2532    +  terminator     T7Te terminator: phage T7 early transcription terminator
   2564..2631    +  misc_RNA       tracrRNA (fragment): trans-activating CRISPR RNA for the Streptococcus pyogenes CRISPR/Cas9 system
   2778..3366    -  rep_origin     ori: high-copy-number ColE1/pMB1/pBR322/pUC origin of replication
   3473..3507    -  terminator     lambda t0 terminator: minimal transcription terminator from phage lambda (Scholtissek and Grosse, 1987)
   3581..4237    -  CDS            cat: CAT_ECOLX - Experimental evidence at protein level: Swiss-Prot protein existence level 1. This enzyme is an effector of chloramphenicol resistance in bacteria. From Escherichia coli. This protein is used as a marker in many commonly used cloning vectors, such as pACYC184.
   4238..4335    -  promoter       cat promoter: promoter of the E. coli cat gene encoding chloramphenicol acetyltransferase
   4776..4896    -  CDS            TcR (fragment): tetracycline efflux protein; tet; confers resistance to tetracycline
   4906..4924    +  promoter       tet promoter (fragment): E. coli promoter for tetracycline efflux protein gene
   5026..6107    -  CDS            lacI (fragment): lac repressor; lacI; The lac repressor binds to the lac operator to inhibit transcription in E. coli. This inhibition can be relieved by adding lactose or isopropyl-β-D-thiogalactopyranoside (IPTG).
   6109..6178    -  promoter       lacI promoter (fragment): lacI
   6185..6213    +  promoter       tac promoter: strong E. coli promoter; hybrid between the trp and lac UV5 promoters
   6219..6238    -  protein_bind   lac operator (symmetric): The lac repressor binds to the lac operator to inhibit transcription in E. coli. This inhibition can be relieved by adding lactose or isopropyl-β-D-thiogalactopyranoside (IPTG). The symmetric lac operator was optimized for tight binding of lac repressor. lac repressor encoded by lacI
   6277..6840    +  CDS            tfoX1 (fragment): TFOX_ALIF1 - Also known as sxy1 From Aliivibrio fischeri (strain ATCC 700601 / ES114) (Vibrio fischeri).
   6919..6946    -  terminator     T7Te terminator: phage T7 early transcription terminator
   6962..7033    -  terminator     rrnB T1 terminator: transcription terminator T1 from the E. coli rrnB gene
   7051..7083    -  CDS            ssrA tag: C-terminal peptide that mediates degradation in bacteria through the ClpXP and ClpAP proteases (McGinness et al., 2006) wild-type LAA variant
   7090..11193   -  CDS            cas9: CAS9_STRP1 - Also known as csn1 From Streptococcus pyogenes serotype M1.
>Addgene plasmid #179332 | pST_116_LVL2 cam | addgene full sequence | sequence record 357116 | Addgene NGS Result
TGATTAGTCCTGTGTGACTCTAGTAGTGCTCAGTATCTCTATCACTGATAGGGATGTCAATCTCTATCAC
TGATAGGGAGGTCAGTGCGTCCTGCTGAAAACAGCCGAATGGCGCAAAACCTTTCGCGGTATGGCATGAT
AGCGCCCGGAAGAGAGTCAATTCAGGGTGGTGAATATGTCCAGATTAGATAAAAGTAAAGTGATTAACAG
CGCATTAGAGCTGCTTAATGAGGTCGGAATCGAAGGTTTAACAACCCGTAAACTCGCCCAGAAGCTAGGT
GTAGAGCAGCCTACATTGTATTGGCATGTAAAAAATAAGCGGGCTTTGCTCGACGCCTTAGCCATTGAGA
TGTTAGATAGGCACCATACTCACTTTTGCCCTTTAGAAGGGGAAAGCTGGCAAGATTTTTTACGTAATAA
CGCTAAAAGTTTTAGATGTGCTTTACTAAGTCATCGCGATGGAGCAAAAGTACATTTAGGTACACGGCCT
ACAGAAAAACAGTATGAAACTCTCGAAAATCAATTAGCCTTTTTATGCCAACAAGGTTTTTCACTAGAGA
ATGCATTATATGCACTCAGCGCTGTGGGGCATTTTACTTTAGGTTGCGTATTGGAAGATCAAGAGCATCA
AGTCGCTAAAGAAGAAAGGGAAACACCTACTACTGATAGTATGCCGCCATTATTACGACAAGCTATCGAA
TTATTTGATCACCAAGGTGCAGAGCCAGCCTTCTTATTCGGCCTTGAATTGATCATATGCGGATTAGAAA
AACAACTTAAATGTGAAAGTGGGTCCTGATAAGGATCCTAATTGGTAACGAATCAGAATTGACGGCTCGA
GGGAGTAGCATAGGGTTTGCAGAATCCCTGCTTCGTCCATTTGACAGGCACATTATGCATCGATGATAAG
CTGTCAAACATGAGCAGATCCTCTACGCCGGACGCATCGTGGCCGGCATCACCGGCGCCACAGGTGCGGT
TGCTGGCGCCTATATCGCCGACATCACCGATGGGGAAGATCGGGCTCGCCACTTCGGGCTCATGAGCAAA
TATTTTATCTGAGCTCCAATGGGAGTTTACGGCTAGCTCAGTCCTAGGTATAGTGCTAGCTACTAGAGTC
ACACAGGAAAGTAATCAATGAACATTAACGACCTCATACGAGAGATTAAGAACAAAGATTACACCGTCAA
ACTGTCAGGAACTGATAGTAACTCAATCACCCAGCTTATTATCAGGGTAAACAATGATGGGAATGAATAT
GTGATATCTGAGAGCGAAAACGAGTCTATCGTCGAGAAATTCATTTCCGCTTTTAAGAACGGGTGGAATC
AGGAATATGAGGATGAAGAAGAATTTTACAATGACATGCAGACGATCACGTTGAAAAGTGAACTGAACTA
AGCTTAACGCCAAAAACCCCGCTTCGGCGGGGTTTTTCCGCCGCTGCTTCAAATCACTGTAATGATCTTA
ATTCCTAATTTTTGTTGACACTCTATCATTGATAGAGTTATTTTAGTCCAGAGACCGAAAGTGAAACGTG
ATTTCATGCGTCATTTTGAACATTTTGTAAATCTTATTTAATAATGTGTGCGGCAATTCACATTTAATTT
ATGAATGTTTTCTTAACATCGCGGCAACTCAAGAAACGGCAGGTTCGGATCTTAGCTACTAGAGAAAGAG
GAGAAATACTAGATGCGTAAAGGCGAAGAACTTTTCACTGGCGTAGTACCAATTTTAGTGGAGCTGGACG
GAGATGTAAATGGTCATAAGTTTTCAGTTCGAGGAGAAGGCGAAGGAGATGCAACTAACGGTAAGCTGAC
ACTAAAGTTTATCTGTACCACGGGTAAACTGCCGGTCCCATGGCCGACACTGGTTACTACACTTACTTAT
GGTGTACAATGCTTTGCTCGTTATCCTGACCATATGAAGCAGCACGATTTCTTCAAATCGGCCATGCCTG
AAGGATACGTGCAAGAACGTACAATTAGCTTTAAAGATGACGGCACCTATAAAACGCGCGCCGAAGTTAA
ATTCGAGGGTGACACATTGGTTAATCGTATAGAACTTAAGGGCATTGACTTCAAAGAAGATGGCAACATC
CTTGGCCATAAACTGGAATATAATTTTAACTCTCACAATGTCTACATTACGGCGGATAAACAAAAGAATG
GCATTAAAGCGAATTTCAAAATCCGCCACAATGTCGAAGACGGCTCGGTTCAACTGGCGGACCATTATCA
GCAGAACACCCCAATCGGTGATGGCCCGGTTCTGTTACCTGATAATCATTACCTTTCTACTCAAAGCGTT
TTATCTAAAGATCCTAACGAGAAGCGTGATCATATGGTTCTACTGGAATTTGTTACCGCAGCTGGTATCA
CGCACGGCATGGATGAGCTGTATAAATAACCAGGCATCAAATAAAACGAAAGGCTCAGTCGAAAGACTGG
GCCTTTCGTTTTATCTGTTGTTTGTCGGTGAACGCTCTCTACTAGAGTCACACTGGCTCACCTTCGGGTG
GGCCTTTCTGCGTTTATAGGTCTCAGTTTCAGAGCTATGCTGGAAACAGCATAGCAAGTTGAAATAAGGC
TAGTCCGTTATCAACTTGAAAAAGTGGCACCGAGTCGGTGCTTTTTTCTCGGTACCAAATTCCAGAAAAG
AGGCCTCCCGAAAGGGGGGCCTTTTTTCGTTTTGGTCCACCCTGCACGATAACACTGAGGTAGCTGCGAT
TAGACAGCCAGCAGCTGAACCGTAAAAAAGGCCGCGTTGCTGGCGTTTTTCCACAGGCTCCGCCCCCCTG
ACGAGCATCACAAAAATCGACGCTCAAGTCAGAGGTGGCGAAACCCGACAGGACTATAAAGATACCAGGC
GTTTCCCCCTGGAAGCTCCCTCGTGCGCTCTCCTGTTCCGACCCTGCCGCTTACCGGATACCTGTCCGCC
TTTCTCCCTTCGGGAAGCGTGGCGCTTTCTCATAGCTCACGCTGTAGGTATCTCAGTTCGGTGTAGGTCG
TTCGCTCCAAGCTGGGCTGTGTGCACGAACCCCCCGTTCAGCCCGACCGCTGCGCCTTATCCGGTAACTA
TCGTCTTGAGTCCAACCCGGTAAGACACGACTTATCGCCACTGGCAGCAGCCACTGGTAACAGGATTAGC
AGAGCGAGGTATGTAGGCGGTGCTACAGAGTTCTTGAAGTGGTGGCCTAACTACGGCTACACTAGAAGAA
CAGTATTTGGTATCTGCGCTCTGCTGAAGCCAGTTACCTTCGGAAAAAGAGTTGGTAGCTCTTGATCCGG
CAAACAAACCACCGCTGGTAGCGGTGGTTTTTTTGTTTGCAAGCAGCAGATTACGCGCAGAAAAAAAGGA
TCTCAAGAAGATCCTTTGATCTTTTCTACGGGGTCTGACGCTCAGTGGAACGAAAACTCACGTTAAGGGA
TTTTGGTCATGAGATTATCAAAAAGGATCTTCACTGCTACCAATAAAAAACGCCCGGCGGCAACCGAGCG
TTCTGAACAAATCCAGATGGAGTTCTGAGGTCATTACTGGATCTATCAACAGGAGTCCAAGCGAGCTCGA
TATCAAATTACGCCCCGCCCTGCCACTCATCGCAGTACTGTTGTAATTCATTAAGCATTCTGCCGACATG
GAAGCCATCACAAACGGCATGATGAACCTGAATCGCCAGCGGCATCAGCACCTTGTCGCCTTGCGTATAA
TATTTGCCCATGGTGAAAACGGGGGCGAAGAAGTTGTCCATATTGGCCACGTTTAAATCAAAACTGGTGA
AACTCACCCAGGGATTGGCTGAAACGAAAAACATATTCTCAATAAACCCTTTAGGGAAATAGGCCAGGTT
TTCACCGTAACACGCCACATCTTGCGAATATATGTGTAGAAACTGCCGGAAATCGTCGTGGTATTCACTC
CAGAGCGATGAAAACGTTTCAGTTTGCTCATGGAAAACGGTGTAACAAGGGTGAACACTATCCCATATCA
CCAGCTCACCGTCTTTCATTGCCATACGAAATTCCGGATGAGCATTCATCAGGCGGGCAAGAATGTGAAT
AAAGGCCGGATAAAACTTGTGCTTATTTTTCTTTACGGTCTTTAAAAAGGCCGTAATATCCAGCTGAACG
GTCTGGTTATAGGTACATTGAGCAACTGACTGAAATGCCTCAAAATGTTCTTTACGATGCCATTGGGATA
TATCAACGGTGGTATATCCAGTGATTTTTTTCTCCATTTTAGCTTCCTTAGCTCCTGAAAATCTCGATAA
CTCAAAAAATACGCCCGGTAGTGATCTTATTTCATTATGGTGAAAGTTGGAACCTCTTACGTGCCCGATC
AAAACAGGACCAAAACGAAAAAAGACGCTTTTCAGCGTCTTATTGTTCGTCTTTGGTACCGAGCTGTGTC
TGTGGCTGAGAGAGCAGGTACAAGATAAACCCGTCTATATTCTCAAATTCTTTCACTATCGCACTTGTTT
TATGTGAAGTCCAGATATGGACTCTGGAACCCAACTCGGAGCTCTGCGGGTAGAGCGTCAACCATTCGAA
CGTTGCGCGGTCTTCGGAGAACCGTAAGAGGTAATATACTCCGATATTCATTTCAGCGGTAGCTGAGTCC
GTCAGTTGATACGGTGCGTACCCGGAGCAAATAGGAGAGGCGGTTGTAGTGGGGGGAATGGATAGCAAGC
TGCGGGTAGACCTCCAATTATTGAAGGCCTCCCAAATCGGGGGGCCTTTTTTATTGATAACAAAAGGAGC
TCAGATAAAATATTTGCTCATGAGCCCGAAGTGGCGAGCCCGATCTTCCCCATCGGTGATGTCGGCGATA
TAGGCGCCAGCAACCGCACCTGTGGCGCCGGTGATGCCGGCCACGATGCGTCCGGCGTAGAGGATCTGCT
CATGTTTGACAGCTTATCATCGATGCATAATGTGCCTGTCAAATGGACGAAGCAGGGATTCTGCAAACCC
TATGCTACTCCCTCGAGCCGTCAATTGTCTGATTCGTTACCAATTAGGATCCTTATCACTGCCCGCTTTC
CAGTCGGGAAACCTGTCGTGCCAGCTGCATTAATGAATCGGCCAACGCGCGGGGAGAGGCGGTTTGCGTA
TTGGGCGCCAGGGTGGTTTTTCTTTTCACCAGTGAGACTGGCAACAGCTGATTGCCCTTCACCGCCTGGC
CCTGAGAGAGTTGCAGCAAGCGGTCCACGCTGGTTTGCCCCAGCAGGCGAAAATCCTGTTTGATGGTGGT
TAACGGCGGGATATAACATGAGCTATCTTCGGTATCGTCGTATCCCACTACCGAGATATCCGCACCAACG
CGCAGCCCGGACTCGGTAATGGCGCGCATTGCGCCCAGCGCCATCTGATCGTTGGCAACCAGCATCGCAG
TGGGAACGATGCCCTCATTCAGCATTTGCATGGTTTGTTGAAAACCGGACATGGCACTCCAGTCGCCTTC
CCGTTCCGCTATCGGCTGAATTTGATTGCGAGTGAGATATTTATGCCAGCCAGCCAGACGCAGACGCGCC
GAGACAGAACTTAATGGGCCCGCTAACAGCGCGATTTGCTGGTGACCCAATGCGACCAGATGCTCCACGC
CCAGTCGCGTACCGTCCTCATGGGAGTAAATAATACTGTTGATGGGTGTCTGGTCAGAGACATCAAGAAA
TAACGCCGGAACATTAGTGCAGGCAGCTTCCACAGCAATGGCATCCTGGTCATCCAGCGGATAGTTAATG
ATCAGCCCACTGACGCGTTGCGCGAGAAGATTGTGCACCGCCGCTTTACAGGCTTCGACGCCGCTTCGTT
CTACCATCGACACCACCACGCTGGCACCCAGTTGATCGGCGCGAGATTTAATCGCCGCGACAATTTGCGA
CGGCGCGTGCAGGGCCAGACTGGAGGTGGCAACGCCAATCAGCAACGACTGTTTGCCCGCCAGTTGTTGT
GCCACGCGGTTGGGAATGTAATTCAGCTCCACCATCGCCGCTTCCACTTTTTCCCGCGTTTTCGCAGAAA
CGTGGCTGGCCTGGTTCACCACGCGGGAAACGGTCATATAAGAGACACCGGCATACTCTGCGACATCGTA
TAACGTTACTGGTTTCATATTCACCACCCTGAATTGACTCTCTTCCGGGCGCTATCATGCCATACCGCGA
AAGGTTTTGCGCCATTCGGCTGTGTTGACAATTAATCATCGGCTCGTATAATGTGTGGAATTGTGAGCGC
TCACAATTTACTAGAGAAAGAGGAGAAATAATCAATGGATATGAATGAGCAACAGTTTTTCGACTACGTA
ACTAAGTTTGGCGCCTACCAAAAACGCTCGATGTTTGGTGGTATTGGCTTGTTTCAACACGACGCTATGT
ATGTGTTGGTCAGTGAAGACCGCATTTTTGTGCGTGGTGGAGAAGAGCTCGACCCTGAGCTCTTGGCCTT
AGGGTGCGAGAAATATCGCCATGTTAAAAAACAGACAACGGCAACCGTAAACTATTACGACATCACTGAA
CTGTATGAGCAACATCACCCTGAGCTAGACTCGATTATTGAACGCTCGATTCAGTTTTCTGTGAATCAGC
GGGAATTTCAACGCTCAGCAGCCAGTCGTCGTCTACGGGATTTACCCAATATGCAACTGACTTTGGAGCG
TATGGTAAAAAAAGCGGGCATTGACGATGTGGAAACTTTTATGAGCCTCGGTGCGCCAGAAGTGTTTAAT
AAGGTGCGTCAAGCTTATGGAAGTGATGTCGATGTAAAACTACTGTGGAAGTTTGCGGGTGCGATTGAAG
GCATTCACTGGAAACTGCTGCAAGAGCCGCGTAAGCGCCAACTGTTAGAAAGTTGTCAGCAGCGTGCTTA
AAAAAAAAAACCCCGCCCCTGACAGGGCGGGGTTTTTTTTCGCTTACTAGCGTATAAACGCAGAAAGGCC
CACCCGAAGGTGAGCCAGTGTGACTCTAGTAGAGAGCGTTCACCGACAAACAACAGATAAAACGAAAGGC
CCAGTCTTTCGACTGAGCCTTTCGTTTTATTTGATGCCTGGTTACCCCTAAGCAGCCAGAGCGTAGTTTT
CGTCGTTAGCAGCTAAAGCGTCACCTCCTAGCTGACTCAAATCAATGCGTGTTTCATAAAGACCAGTGAT
GGATTGATGGATAAGAGTGGCATCTAAAACTTCTTTTGTAGACGTATATCGTTTACGATCAATTGTTGTA
TCAAAATATTTAAAAGCAGCGGGAGCTCCAAGATTCGTCAACGTAAATAAATGAATAATATTTTCTGCTT
GTTCACGTATTGGTTTGTCTCTATGTTTGTTATATGCACTAAGAACTTTATCTAAATTGGCATCTGCTAA
AATAACACGCTTAGAAAATTCACTGATTTGCTCAATAATCTCATCTAAATAATGCTTATGCTGCTCCACA
AACAATTGTTTTTGTTCGTTATCTTCTGGACTACCCTTCAACTTTTCATAATGACTAGCTAAATATAAAA
AATTCACATATTTGCTTGGCAGAGCCAGCTCATTTCCTTTTTGTAATTCTCCGGCACTAGCCAGCATCCG
TTTACGACCGTTTTCTAACTCAAAAAGACTATATTTAGGTAGTTTAATGATTAAGTCTTTTTTAACTTCC
TTATATCCTTTAGCTTCTAAAAAGTCAATCGGATTTTTTTCAAAGGAACTTCTTTCCATAATTGTGATCC
CTAGTAACTCTTTAACGGATTTTAACTTCTTCGATTTCCCTTTTTCCACCTTAGCAACCACTAGGACTGA
ATAAGCTACCGTTGGACTATCAAAACCACCATATTTTTTTGGATCCCAGTCTTTTTTACGAGCAATAAGC
TTGTCCGAATTTCTTTTTGGTAAAATTGACTCCTTGGAGAATCCGCCTGTCTGTACTTCTGTTTTCTTGA
CAATATTGACTTGGGGCATGGACAATACTTTGCGCACTGTGGCAAAATCTCGCCCTTTATCCCAGACAAT
TTCTCCAGTTTCCCCATTAGTTTCGATTAGAGGGCGTTTGCGAATCTCTCCATTTGCAAGTGTAATTTCT
GTTTTGAAGAAGTTCATGATATTAGAGTAAAAGAAATATTTTGCGGTTGCTTTGCCTATTTCTTGCTCAG
ACTTAGCAATCATTTTACGAACATCATAAACTTTATAATCACCATAGACAAACTCCGATTCAAGTTTTGG
ATATTTCTTAATCAAAGCAGTTCCAACGACGGCATTTAGATACGCATCATGGGCATGATGGTAATTGTTA
ATCTCACGTACTTTATAGAATTGGAAATCTTTTCGGAAGTCAGAAACTAATTTAGATTTTAAGGTAATCA
CTTTAACCTCTCGAATAAGTTTATCATTTTCATCGTATTTAGTATTCATGCGACTATCCAAAATTTGTGC
CACATGCTTAGTGATTTGGCGAGTTTCAACCAATTGGCGTTTGATAAAACCAGCTTTATCAAGTTCACTC
AAACCTCCACGTTCAGCTTTCGTTAAATTATCAAACTTACGTTGAGTGATTAACTTGGCGTTTAGAAGTT
GTCTCCAATAGTTTTTCATCTTTTTGACTACTTCTTCACTTGGAACGTTATCCGATTTACCACGATTTTT
ATCAGAACGCGTTAAGACCTTATTGTCTATTGAATCGTCTTTAAGGAAACTTTGTGGAACAATGTGATCG
ACATCATAATCACTTAAACGATTAATATCTAATTCTTGGTCCACATACATGTCTCTTCCATTTTGGAGAT
AATAGAGATAGAGCTTTTCATTTTGCAATTGAGTATTTTCAACAGGATGCTCTTTAAGAATCTGACTTCC
TAATTCTTTGATACCTTCTTCGATTCGTTTCATACGCTCTCGCGAATTTTTCTGGCCCTTTTGAGTTGTC
TGATTTTCACGTGCCATTTCAATAACGATATTTTCTGGCTTATGCCGCCCCATTACTTTGACCAATTCAT
CAACAACTTTTACAGTCTGTAAAATACCTTTTTTAATAGCAGGGCTACCAGCTAAATTTGCAATATGTTC
ATGTAAACTATCGCCTTGTCCAGACACTTGTGCTTTTTGAATGTCTTCTTTAAATGTCAAACTATCATCA
TGGATCAGCTGCATAAAATTGCGATTGGCAAAACCATCTGATTTCAAAAAATCTAATATTGTTTTGCCAG
ATTGCTTATCCCTAATACCATTAATCAATTTTCGAGACAAACGTCCCCAACCAGTATAACGGCGACGTTT
AAGCTGTTTCATCACCTTATCATCAAAGAGGTGAGCATATGTTTTAAGTCTTTCCTCAATCATCTCCCTA
TCTTCAAATAAGGTCAATGTTAAAACAATATCCTCTAAGATATCTTCATTTTCTTCATTATCCAAAAAAT
CTTTATCTTTAATAATTTTTAGCAAATCATGGTAGGTACCTAATGAAGCATTAAATCTATCTTCAACTCC
TGAAATTTCAACACTATCAAAACATTCTATTTTTTTGAAATAATCTTCTTTTAATTGCTTAACGGTTACT
TTTCGATTTGTTTTGAAGAGTAAATCAACAATGGCTTTCTTCTGTTCACCTGAAAGAAATGCTGGTTTTC
GCATTCCTTCAGTAACATATTTGACCTTTGTCAATTCGTTATAAACCGTAAAATACTCATAAAGCAAACT
ATGTTTTGGTAGTACTTTTTCATTTGGAAGATTTTTATCAAAGTTTGTCATGCGTTCAATAAATGATTGA
GCTGAAGCACCTTTATCGACAACTTCTTCAAAATTCCATGGGGTAATTGTTTCTTCAGACTTCCGAGTCA
TCCATGCAAAACGACTATTGCCACGCGCCAATGGACCAACATAATAAGGAATTCGAAAAGTCAAGATTTT
TTCAATCTTCTCACGATTGTCTTTTAAAAATGGATAAAAGTCTTCTTGTCTTCTCAAAATAGCATGCAGC
TCACCCAAGTGAATTTGATGGGGAATAGAGCCGTTGTCAAAGGTCCGTTGCTTGCGCAGCAAATCTTCAC
GATTTAGTTTCACCAATAATTCCTCAGTACCATCCATTTTTTCTAAAATTGGTTTGATAAATTTATAAAA
TTCTTCTTGGCTAGCTCCCCCATCAATATAACCTGCATATCCGTTTTTTGATTGATCAAAAAAGATTTCT
TTATACTTTTCTGGAAGTTGTTGTCGAACTAAAGCTTTTAAAAGAGTCAAGTCTTGATGATGTTCATCGT
AGCGTTTAATCATTGAAGCTGATAGGGGAGCCTTAGTTATTTCAGTATTTACTCTTAGGATATCTGAAAG
TAAAATAGCATCTGATAAATTCTTAGCTGCCAAAAACAAATCAGCATATTGATCTCCAATTTGCGCCAAT
AAATTATCTAAATCATCATCGTAAGTATCTTTTGAAAGCTGTAATTTAGCATCTTCTGCCAAATCAAAAT
TTGATTTAAAATTAGGGGTCAAACCCAATGACAAAGCAATGAGATTCCCAAATAAGCCATTTTTCTTCTC
ACCGGGGAGCTGAGCAATGAGATTTTCTAATCGTCTTGATTTACTCAATCGTGCAGAAAGAATCGCTTTA
GCATCTACTCCACTTGCGTTAATAGGGTTTTCTTCAAATAATTGATTGTAGGTTTGTACCAACTGGATAA
ATAGTTTGTCCACATCACTATTATCAGGATTTAAATCTCCCTCAATCAAAAAATGACCACGAAACTTAAT
CATATGCGCTAAGGCCAAATAGATTAAGCGCAAATCCGCTTTATCAGTAGAATCTACCAATTTTTTTCGC
AGATGATAGATAGTTGGATATTTCTCATGATAAGCAACTTCATCTACTATATTTCCAAAAATAGGATGAC
GTTCATGCTTCTTGTCTTCTTCCACCAAAAAAGACTCTTCAAGTCGATGAAAGAAACTATCATCTACTTT
CGCCATCTCATTTGAAAAAATCTCCTGTAGATAACAAATACGATTCTTCCGACGTGTATACCTTCTACGA
GCTGTCCGTTTCAGACGAGTCGCTTCCGCTGTCTCTCCACTGTCAAATAAAAGAGCCCCTATAAGATTTT
TTTTGATACTGTGGCGGTCTGTATTTCCCAGAACCTTGAACTTTTTAGACGGAACCTTATATTCATCAGT
GATCACCGCCCATCCGACGCTATTTGTGCCGATATCTAAGCCTATTGAGTATTTCTTATCCAT
